>Addgene plasmid #175760 | pHAGE-FLAG-APEX2-OPTN | addgene full sequence | sequence record 346593 | Addgene NGS Result
TGGAAGGGCTAATTCACTCCCAAAGAAGACAAGATATCCTTGATCTGTGGATCTACCACACACAAGGCTA
CTTCCCTGATTAGCAGAACTACACACCAGGGCCAGGGGTCAGATATCCACTGACCTTTGGATGGTGCTAC
AAGCTAGTACCAGTTGAGCCAGATAAGGTAGAAGAGGCCAATAAAGGAGAGAACACCAGCTTGTTACACC
CTGTGAGCCTGCATGGGATGGATGACCCGGAGAGAGAAGTGTTAGAGTGGAGGTTTGACAGCCGCCTAGC
ATTTCATCACGTGGCCCGAGAGCTGCATCCGGAGTACTTCAAGAACTGCTGATATCGAGCTTGCTACAAG
GGACTTTCCGCTGGGGACTTTCCAGGGAGGCGTGGCCTGGGCGGGACTGGGGAGTGGCGAGCCCTCAGAT
CCTGCATATAAGCAGCTGCTTTTTGCCTGTACTGGGTCTCTCTGGTTAGACCAGATCTGAGCCTGGGAGC
TCTCTGGCTAACTAGGGAACCCACTGCTTAAGCCTCAATAAAGCTTGCCTTGAGTGCTTCAAGTAGTGTG
TGCCCGTCTGTTGTGTGACTCTGGTAACTAGAGATCCCTCAGACCCTTTTAGTCAGTGTGGAAAATCTCT
AGCAGTGGCGCCCGAACAGGGACTTGAAAGCGAAAGGGAAACCAGAGGAGCTCTCTCGACGCAGGACTCG
GCTTGCTGAAGCGCGCACGGCAAGAGGCGAGGGGCGGCGACTGGTGAGTACGCCAAAAATTTTGACTAGC
GGAGGCTAGAAGGAGAGAGATGGGTGCGAGAGCGTCAGTATTAAGCGGGGGAGAATTAGATCGCGATGGG
AAAAAATTCGGTTAAGGCCAGGGGGAAAGAAAAAATATAAATTAAAACATATAGTATGGGCAAGCAGGGA
GCTAGAACGATTCGCAGTTAATCCTGGCCTGTTAGAAACATCAGAAGGCTGTAGACAAATACTGGGACAG
CTACAACCATCCCTTCAGACAGGATCAGAAGAACTTAGATCATTATATAATACAGTAGCAACCCTCTATT
GTGTGCATCAAAGGATAGAGATAAAAGACACCAAGGAAGCTTTAGACAAGATAGAGGAAGAGCAAAACAA
AAGTAAGACCACCGCACAGCAAGCGGCCGGCCGCTGATCTTCAGACCTGGAGGAGGAGATATGAGGGACA
ATTGGAGAAGTGAATTATATAAATATAAAGTAGTAAAAATTGAACCATTAGGAGTAGCACCCACCAAGGC
AAAGAGAAGAGTGGTGCAGAGAGAAAAAAGAGCAGTGGGAATAGGAGCTTTGTTCCTTGGGTTCTTGGGA
GCAGCAGGAAGCACTATGGGCGCAGCGTCAATGACGCTGACGGTACAGGCCAGACAATTATTGTCTGGTA
TAGTGCAGCAGCAGAACAATTTGCTGAGGGCTATTGAGGCGCAACAGCATCTGTTGCAACTCACAGTCTG
GGGCATCAAGCAGCTCCAGGCAAGAATCCTGGCTGTGGAAAGATACCTAAAGGATCAACAGCTCCTGGGG
ATTTGGGGTTGCTCTGGAAAACTCATTTGCACCACTGCTGTGCCTTGGAATGCTAGTTGGAGTAATAAAT
CTCTGGAACAGATTTGGAATCACACGACCTGGATGGAGTGGGACAGAGAAATTAACAATTACACAAGCTT
AATACACTCCTTAATTGAAGAATCGCAAAACCAGCAAGAAAAGAATGAACAAGAATTATTGGAATTAGAT
AAATGGGCAAGTTTGTGGAATTGGTTTAACATAACAAATTGGCTGTGGTATATAAAATTATTCATAATGA
TAGTAGGAGGCTTGGTAGGTTTAAGAATAGTTTTTGCTGTACTTTCTATAGTGAATAGAGTTAGGCAGGG
ATATTCACCATTATCGTTTCAGACCCACCTCCCAACCCCGAGGGGACCCGACAGGCCCGAAGGAATAGAA
GAAGAAGGTGGAGAGAGAGACAGAGACAGATCCATTCGATTAGTGAACGGATCTCGACGGTATCGCCGAA
TTAATTCACAAATGGCAGTATTCATCCACAATTTTAAAAGAAAAGGGGGGATTGGGGGGTACAGTGCAGG
GGAAAGAATAGTAGACATAATAGCAACAGACATACAAACTAAAGAATTACAAAAACAAATTACAAAAATT
CAAAATTTTCGGGTTTATTACAGGGACAGCAGAGATCCAGTTTGGACTAGTGGAGTTCCGCGTTACATAA
CTTACGGTAAATGGCCCGCCTGGCTGACCGCCCAACGACCCCCGCCCATTGACGTCAATAATGACGTATG
TTCCCATAGTAACGCCAATAGGGACTTTCCATTGACGTCAATGGGTGGAGTATTTACGGTAAACTGCCCA
CTTGGCAGTACATCAAGTGTATCATATGCCAAGTACGCCCCCTATTGACGTCAATGACGGTAAATGGCCC
GCCTGGCATTATGCCCAGTACATGACCTTATGGGACTTTCCTACTTGGCAGTACATCTACGTATTAGTCA
TCGCTATTACCATGGTGATGCGGTTTTGGCAGTACATCAATGGGCGTGGATAGCGGTTTGACTCACGGGG
ATTTCCAAGTCTCCACCCCATTGACGTCAATGGGAGTTTGTTTTGGCACCAAAATCAACGGGACTTTCCA
AAATGTCGTAACAACTCCGCCCCATTGACGCAAATGGGCGGTAGGCGTGTACGGTGGGAGGTCTATATAA
GCAGAGCTCGTTTAGTGAACCGTCAGATCGCCTGGAGACGCCATCCACGCTGTTTTGACCTCCATAGAAG
ACACCGGCGGCCGCAGATCTCTCGAGGTTGATCTGCCACCATGATGGACTACAAGGATGACGACGATAAG
GGAAAGTCTTACCCAACTGTGAGTGCTGATTACCAGGACGCCGTTGAGAAGGCGAAGAAGAAGCTCAGAG
GCTTCATCGCTGAGAAGAGATGCGCTCCTCTAATGCTCCGTTTGGCATTCCACTCTGCTGGAACCTTTGA
CAAGGGCACGAAGACCGGTGGACCCTTCGGAACCATCAAGCACCCTGCCGAACTGGCTCACAGCGCTAAC
AACGGTCTTGACATCGCTGTTAGGCTTTTGGAGCCACTCAAGGCGGAGTTCCCTATTTTGAGCTACGCCG
ATTTCTACCAGTTGGCTGGCGTTGTTGCCGTTGAGGTCACGGGTGGACCTAAGGTTCCATTCCACCCTGG
AAGAGAGGACAAGCCTGAGCCACCACCAGAGGGTCGCTTGCCCGATCCCACTAAGGGTTCTGACCATTTG
AGAGATGTGTTTGGCAAAGCTATGGGGCTTACTGACCAAGATATCGTTGCTCTATCTGGGGGTCACACTA
TTGGAGCTGCACACAAGGAGCGTTCTGGATTTGAGGGTCCCTGGACCTCTAATCCTCTTATTTTCGACAA
CTCATACTTCACGGAGTTGTTGAGTGGTGAGAAGGAAGGTCTCCTTCAGCTACCTTCTGACAAGGCTCTT
TTGTCTGACCCTGTATTCCGCCCTCTCGTTGACAAATATGCAGCGGACGAAGATGCCTTCTTTGCTGATT
ACGCTGAGGCTCACCAAAAGCTTTCCGAGCTTGGGTTTGCTGATGCCGCTCGAGGTTATCAAACAAGTTT
GTACAAAAAAGTTGGCATGTCCCATCAACCTCTCAGCTGCCTCACTGAAAAGGAGGACAGCCCCAGTGAA
AGCACAGGAAATGGACCCCCCCACCTGGCCCACCCAAACCTGGACACGTTTACCCCGGAGGAGCTGCTGC
AGCAGATGAAAGAGCTCCTGACCGAGAACCACCAGCTGAAAGAAGCCATGAAGCTAAATAATCAAGCCAT
GAAAGGGAGATTTGAGGAGCTTTCGGCCTGGACAGAGAAACAGAAGGAAGAACGCCAGTTTTTTGAGATA
CAGAGCAAAGAAGCAAAAGAGCGTCTAATGGCCTTGAGTCATGAGAATGAGAAATTGAAGGAAGAGCTTG
GAAAACTAAAAGGGAAATCAGAAAGGTCATCTGAGGACCCCACTGATGACTCCAGGCTTCCCAGGGCCGA
AGCGGAGCAGGAAAAGGACCAGCTCAGGACCCAGGTGGTGAGGCTACAAGCAGAGAAGGCAGACCTGTTG
GGCATCGTGTCTGAACTGCAGCTCAAGCTGAACTCCAGCGGCTCCTCAGAAGATTCCTTTGTTGAAATTA
GGATGGCTGAAGGAGAAGCAGAAGGGTCAGTAAAAGAAATCAAGCATAGTCCTGGGCCCACGAGAACAGT
CTCCACTGGCACGGCATTGTCTAAATATAGGAGCAGATCTGCAGATGGGGCCAAGAATTACTTCGAACAT
GAGGAGTTAACTGTGAGCCAGCTCCTGCTGTGCCTAAGGGAAGGGAATCAGAAGGTGGAGAGACTTGAAG
TTGCACTCAAGGAGGCCAAAGAAAGAGTTTCAGATTTTGAAAAGAAAACAAGTAATCGTTCTGAGATTGA
AACCCAGACAGAGGGGAGCACAGAGAAAGAGAATGATGAAGAGAAAGGCCCGGAGACTGTTGGAAGCGAA
GTGGAAGCACTGAACCTCCAGGTGACATCTCTGTTTAAGGAGCTTCAAGAGGCTCATACAAAACTCAGCG
AAGCTGAGCTAATGAAGAAGAGACTTCAAGAAAAGTGTCAGGCCCTTGAAAGGAAAAATTCTGCAATTCC
ATCAGAGTTGAATGAAAAGCAAGAGCTTGTTTATACTAACAAAAAGTTAGAGCTACAAGTGGAAAGCATG
CTATCAGAAATCAAAATGGAACAGGCTAAAACAGAGGATGAAAAGTCCAAATTAACTGTGCTACAGATGA
CACACAACAAGCTTCTTCAAGAACATAATAATGCATTGAAAACAATTGAGGAACTAACAAGAAAAGAGTC
AGAAAAAGTGGACAGGGCAGTGCTGAAGGAACTGAGTGAAAAACTGGAACTGGCAGAGAAGGCTCTGGCT
TCCAAACAGCTGCAAATGGATGAAATGAAGCAAACCATTGCCAAGCAGGAAGAGGACCTGGAAACCATGA
CCATCCTCAGGGCTCAGATGGAAGTTTACTGTTCTGATTTTCATGCTGAAAGAGCAGCGAGAGAGAAAAT
TCATGAGGAAAAGGAGCAACTGGCATTGCAGCTGGCAGTTCTGCTGAAAGAGAATGATGCTTTCGAAGAC
GGAGGCAGGCAGTCCTTGATGGAGATGCAGAGTCGTCATGGGGCGAGAACAAGTGACTCTGACCAGCAGG
CTTACCTTGTTCAAAGAGGAGCTGAGGACAGGGACTGGCGGCAACAGCGGAATATTCCGATTCATTCCTG
CCCCAAGTGTGGAGAGGTTCTGCCTGACATAGACACGTTACAGATTCACGTGATGGATTGCATCATTTAC
CCAACTTTCTTGTACAAAGTGGTTCGATAACGAATTCCGCCCCCCCCCCCTAACGTTACTGGCCGAAGCC
GCTTGGAATAAGGCCGGTGTGCGTTTGTCTATATGTTATTTTCCACCATATTGCCGTCTTTTGGCAATGT
GAGGGCCCGGAAACCTGGCCCTGTCTTCTTGACGAGCATTCCTAGGGGTCTTTCCCCTCTCGCCAAAGGA
ATGCAAGGTCTGTTGAATGTCGTGAAGGAAGCAGTTCCTCTGGAAGCTTCTTGAAGACAAACAACGTCTG
TAGCGACCCTTTGCAGGCAGCGGAACCCCCCACCTGGCGACAGGTGCCTCTGCGGCCAAAAGCCACGTGT
ATAAGATACACCTGCAAAGGCGGCACAACCCCAGTGCCACGTTGTGAGTTGGATAGTTGTGGAAAGAGTC
AAATGGCTCTCCTCAAGCGTATTCAACAAGGGGCTGAAGGATGCCCAGAAGGTACCCCATTGTATGGGAT
CTGATCTGGGGCCTCGGTGCACATGCTTTACATGTGTTTAGTCGAGGTTAAAAAAACGTCTAGGCCCCCC
GAACCACGGGGACGTGGTTTTCCTTTGAAAAACACGATGATAATATGGCCACAACCATGACCGAGTACAA
GCCCACGGTGCGCCTCGCCACCCGCGACGACGTCCCCAGGGCCGTACGCACCCTCGCCGCCGCGTTCGCC
GACTACCCCGCCACGCGCCACACCGTCGATCCGGACCGCCACATCGAGCGGGTCACCGAGCTGCAAGAAC
TCTTCCTCACGCGCGTCGGGCTCGACATCGGCAAGGTGTGGGTCGCGGACGACGGCGCCGCGGTGGCGGT
CTGGACCACGCCGGAGAGCGTCGAAGCGGGGGCGGTGTTCGCCGAGATCGGCCCGCGCATGGCCGAGTTG
AGCGGTTCCCGGCTGGCCGCGCAGCAACAGATGGAAGGCCTCCTGGCGCCGCACCGGCCCAAGGAGCCCG
CGTGGTTCCTGGCCACCGTCGGCGTCTCGCCCGACCACCAGGGCAAGGGTCTGGGCAGCGCCGTCGTGCT
CCCCGGAGTGGAGGCGGCCGAGCGCGCCGGGGTGCCCGCCTTCCTGGAGACCTCCGCGCCCCGCAACCTC
CCCTTCTACGAGCGGCTCGGCTTCACCGTCACCGCCGACGTCGAGGTGCCCGAAGGACCGCGCACCTGGT
GCATGACCCGCAAGCCCGGTGCCTGATGCATCGATGGATCCTAATCAACCTCTGGATTACAAAATTTGTG
AAAGATTGACTGGTATTCTTAACTATGTTGCTCCTTTTACGCTATGTGGATACGCTGCTTTAATGCCTTT
GTATCATGCTATTGCTTCCCGTATGGCTTTCATTTTCTCCTCCTTGTATAAATCCTGGTTGCTGTCTCTT
TATGAGGAGTTGTGGCCCGTTGTCAGGCAACGTGGCGTGGTGTGCACTGTGTTTGCTGACGCAACCCCCA
CTGGTTGGGGCATTGCCACCACCTGTCAGCTCCTTTCCGGGACTTTCGCTTTCCCCCTCCCTATTGCCAC
GGCGGAACTCATCGCCGCCTGCCTTGCCCGCTGCTGGACAGGGGCTCGGCTGTTGGGCACTGACAATTCC
GTGGTGTTGTCGGGGAAATCATCGTCCTTTCCTTGGCTGCTCGCCTGTGTTGCCACCTGGATTCTGCGCG
GGACGTCCTTCTGCTACGTCCCTTCGGCCCTCAATCCAGCGGACCTTCCTTCCCGCGGCCTGCTGCCGGC
TCTGCGGCCTCTTCCGCGTCTTCGCCTTCGCCCTCAGACGAGTCGGATCTCCCTTTGGGCCGCCTCCCCG
CCTGAGATCCTTTAAGACCAATGACTTACAAGGCAGCTGTAGATCTTAGCCACTTTTTAAAAGAAAAGGG
GGGACTGGAAGGGCTAATTCACTCCCAACGAAGACAAGATCTGCTTTTTGCTTGTACTGGGTCTCTCTGG
TTAGACCAGATCTGAGCCTGGGAGCTCTCTGGCTAACTAGGGAACCCACTGCTTAAGCCTCAATAAAGCT
TGCCTTGAGTGCTTCAAGTAGTGTGTGCCCGTCTGTTGTGTGACTCTGGTAACTAGAGATCCCTCAGACC
CTTTTAGTCAGTGTGGAAAATCTCTAGCAGTAGTAGTTCATGTCATCTTATTATTCAGTATTTATAACTT
GCAAAGAAATGAATATCAGAGAGTGAGAGGCCCGGGTTAATTAAGGAAAGGGCTAGATCATTCTTGAAGA
CGAAAGGGCCTCGTGATACGCCTATTTTTATAGGTTAATGTCATGATAATAATGGTTTCTTAGACGTCAG
GTGGCACTTTTCGGGGAAATGTGCGCGGAACCCCTATTTGTTTATTTTTCTAAATACATTCAAATATGTA
TCCGCTCATGAGACAATAACCCTGATAAATGCTTCAATAATATTGAAAAAGGAAGAGTATGAGTATTCAA
CATTTCCGTGTCGCCCTTATTCCCTTTTTTGCGGCATTTTGCCTTCCTGTTTTTGCTCACCCAGAAACGC
TGGTGAAAGTAAAAGATGCTGAAGATCAGTTGGGTGCACGAGTGGGTTACATCGAACTGGATCTCAACAG
CGGTAAGATCCTTGAGAGTTTTCGCCCCGAAGAACGTTTTCCAATGATGAGCACTTTTAAAGTTCTGCTA
TGTGGCGCGGTATTATCCCGTGTTGACGCCGGGCAAGAGCAACTCGGTCGCCGCATACACTATTCTCAGA
ATGACTTGGTTGAGTACTCACCAGTCACAGAAAAGCATCTTACGGATGGCATGACAGTAAGAGAATTATG
CAGTGCTGCCATAACCATGAGTGATAACACTGCGGCCAACTTACTTCTGACAACGATCGGAGGACCGAAG
GAGCTAACCGCTTTTTTGCACAACATGGGGGATCATGTAACTCGCCTTGATCGTTGGGAACCGGAGCTGA
ATGAAGCCATACCAAACGACGAGCGTGACACCACGATGCCTGTAGCAATGGCAACAACGTTGCGCAAACT
ATTAACTGGCGAACTACTTACTCTAGCTTCCCGGCAACAATTAATAGACTGGATGGAGGCGGATAAAGTT
GCAGGACCACTTCTGCGCTCGGCCCTTCCGGCTGGCTGGTTTATTGCTGATAAATCTGGAGCCGGTGAGC
GTGGGTCTCGCGGTATCATTGCAGCACTGGGGCCAGATGGTAAGCCCTCCCGTATCGTAGTTATCTACAC
GACGGGGAGTCAGGCAACTATGGATGAACGAAATAGACAGATCGCTGAGATAGGTGCCTCACTGATTAAG
CATTGGTAACTGTCAGACCAAGTTTACTCATATATACTTTAGATTGATTTAAAACTTCATTTTTAATTTA
AAAGGATCTAGGTGAAGATCCTTTTTGATAATCTCATGACCAAAATCCCTTAACGTGAGTTTTCGTTCCA
CTGAGCGTCAGACCCCGTAGAAAAGATCAAAGGATCTTCTTGAGATCCTTTTTTTCTGCGCGTAATCTGC
TGCTTGCAAACAAAAAAACCACCGCTACCAGCGGTGGTTTGTTTGCCGGATCAAGAGCTACCAACTCTTT
TTCCGAAGGTAACTGGCTTCAGCAGAGCGCAGATACCAAATACTGTTCTTCTAGTGTAGCCGTAGTTAGG
CCACCACTTCAAGAACTCTGTAGCACCGCCTACATACCTCGCTCTGCTAATCCTGTTACCAGTGGCTGCT
GCCAGTGGCGATAAGTCGTGTCTTACCGGGTTGGACTCAAGACGATAGTTACCGGATAAGGCGCAGCGGT
CGGGCTGAACGGGGGGTTCGTGCACACAGCCCAGCTTGGAGCGAACGACCTACACCGAACTGAGATACCT
ACAGCGTGAGCTATGAGAAAGCGCCACGCTTCCCGAAGGGAGAAAGGCGGACAGGTATCCGGTAAGCGGC
AGGGTCGGAACAGGAGAGCGCACGAGGGAGCTTCCAGGGGGAAACGCCTGGTATCTTTATAGTCCTGTCG
GGTTTCGCCACCTCTGACTTGAGCGTCGATTTTTGTGATGCTCGTCAGGGGGGCGGAGCCTATGGAAAAA
CGCCAGCAACGCGGCCTTTTTACGGTTCCTGGCCTTTTGCTGGCCTTTTGCTCACATGTTCTTTCCTGCG
TTATCCCCTGATTCTGTGGATAACCGTATTACCGCCTTTGAGTGAGCTGATACCGCTCGCCGCAGCCGAA
CGACCGAGCGCAGCGAGTCAGTGAGCGAGGAAGCGGAAGAGCGCCCAATACGCAAACCGCCTCTCCCCGC
GCGTTGGCCGATTCATTAATGCAGCAAGCTCATGGCTGACTAATTTTTTTTATTTATGCAGAGGCCGAGG
CCGCCTCGGCCTCTGAGCTATTCCAGAAGTAGTGAGGAGGCTTTTTTGGAGGCCTAGGCTTTTGCAAAAA
GCTCCCCGTGGCACGACAGGTTTCCCGACTGGAAAGCGGGCAGTGAGCGCAACGCAATTAATGTGAGTTA
GCTCACTCATTAGGCACCCCAGGCTTTACACTTTATGCTTCCGGCTCGTATGTTGTGTGGAATTGTGAGC
GGATAACAATTTCACACAGGAAACAGCTATGACATGATTACGAATTTCACAAATAAAGCATTTTTTTCAC
TGCATTCTAGTTGTGGTTTGTCCAAACTCATCAATGTATCTTATCATGTCTGGATCAACTGGATAACTCA
AGCTAACCAAAATCATCCCAAACTTCCCACCCCATACCCTATTACCACTGCCAATTACCTGTGGTTTCAT
TTACTCTAAACCTGTGATTCCTCTGAATTATTTTCATTTTAAAGAAATTGTATTTGTTAAATATGTACTA
CAAACTTAGTAGT
Features (pLannotate 1.2.2; 29 found; start..end, strand, type, name):
    377..634     +  LTR            5' LTR (truncated): truncated 5' long terminal repeat (LTR) from HIV-1
    681..806     +  misc_feature   HIV-1 Ψ: packaging signal of human immunodeficiency virus type 1
    790..1128    +  CDS            HIV-1 gag (fragment): gag protein from human immunodeficiency virus 1; gag
   1303..1536    +  misc_feature   RRE: The Rev response element (RRE) of HIV-1 allows for Rev-dependent mRNA export from the nucleus to the cytoplasm.
   1913..2013    +  CDS            Rev (fragment): human immunodeficiency virus 1 (HIV-1) Rev protein; rev; enhances nuclear export of unspliced and incompletely spliced viral mRNAs
   2062..2179    +  misc_feature   cPPT/CTS: central polypurine tract and central termination sequence of HIV-1
   2231..2534    +  enhancer       CMV enhancer: human cytomegalovirus immediate early enhancer
   2535..2738    +  promoter       CMV promoter: human cytomegalovirus (CMV) immediate early promoter
   2850..2873    +  CDS            3xFLAG (fragment): three tandem FLAG® epitope tags
   2870..3617    +  CDS            APEX2 (fragment): soybean ascorbate peroxidase, engineered to serve as a monomeric tag for electron microscopy and live-cell proteomics (Lam et al., 2015) more active than the original APEX due to the A134P mutation
   3634..3651    +  protein_bind   attB1 (fragment): mutant version of attB; core recombination site for the Gateway® BP reaction BP Clonase™
   3657..5387    +  CDS            OPTN: OPTN_HUMAN - Also known as FIP2, GLC1E, HIP7, HYPL, NRP. Experimental evidence at protein level: Swiss-Prot protein existence level 1. (Microbial infection) May constitute a cellular target for adenovirus E3 14.7 and Bluetongue virus protein NS3 to inhibit innate immune response. From Homo sapiens (Human).
   5389..5413    -  protein_bind   attB2: mutant version of attB; recombination site for the Gateway® BP reaction BP Clonase™
   5531..5993    +  misc_feature   IRES: internal ribosome entry site (IRES) of the encephalomyocarditis virus (EMCV)
   6007..6606    +  CDS            PuroR: puromycin N-acetyltransferase; pac from Streptomyces alboniger; confers resistance to puromycin
   6623..7211    +  misc_feature   WPRE: woodchuck hepatitis virus posttranscriptional regulatory element
   7219..7284    +  CDS            nef (fragment): NEF_HV1Z2 - Experimental evidence at protein level: Swiss-Prot protein existence level 1. Extracellular Nef protein targets CD4(+) T-lymphocytes for apoptosis by interacting with CXCR4 surface receptors. From Human immunodeficiency virus type 1 group M subtype D (isolate Z2/CDC-Z34) (HIV-1).
   7286..7519    +  LTR            3' LTR (ΔU3): self-inactivating 3' long terminal repeat (LTR) from HIV-1
   7724..7828    +  promoter       AmpR promoter: bla
   7829..8689    +  CDS            AmpR: β-lactamase; bla; confers resistance to ampicillin, carbenicillin, and related antibiotics
   8860..9448    +  rep_origin     ori: high-copy-number ColE1/pMB1/pBR322/pUC origin of replication
   9631..9685    +  CDS            lacI (fragment): lac repressor; lacI; The lac repressor binds to the lac operator to inhibit transcription in E. coli. This inhibition can be relieved by adding lactose or isopropyl-β-D-thiogalactopyranoside (IPTG).
   9691..9784    +  rep_origin     SV40 ori (fragment): SV40 origin of replication
   9809..9846    +  CDS            lacI (fragment): lac repressor; lacI; The lac repressor binds to the lac operator to inhibit transcription in E. coli. This inhibition can be relieved by adding lactose or isopropyl-β-D-thiogalactopyranoside (IPTG).
   9859..9880    +  protein_bind   CAP binding site: CAP binding activates transcription in the presence of cAMP. E. coli catabolite activator protein
   9895..9925    +  promoter       lac promoter: promoter for the E. coli lac operon
   9933..9949    +  protein_bind   lac operator: The lac repressor binds to the lac operator to inhibit transcription in E. coli. This inhibition can be relieved by adding lactose or isopropyl-β-D-thiogalactopyranoside (IPTG). lac repressor encoded by lacI
   9983..10066   +  polyA_signal   SV40 poly(A) signal (fragment): SV40 polyadenylation signal
  10233..329     +  CDS            nef (fragment) (across the origin): NEF_HV1BR - Experimental evidence at protein level: Swiss-Prot protein existence level 1. Extracellular Nef protein targets CD4(+) T-lymphocytes for apoptosis by interacting with CXCR4 surface receptors (PubMed:14990729). From Human immunodeficiency virus type 1 group M subtype B (isolate BRU/LAI) (HIV-1).
