[The description below was written by a language model from this plasmid's Addgene catalogue record and pLannotate feature annotations shown in this document.]
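Description:
pHAGE-FLAG-APEX2-OPTN is an HIV-1-based lentiviral expression vector built on the pHAGE backbone for delivering a tagged form of human optineurin (OPTN) into mammalian cells. In bacteria it is maintained through a high-copy ColE1/pUC-type origin and selected with ampicillin via the β-lactamase gene. The viral portion carries a truncated 5' LTR, the Ψ packaging signal with an adjoining gag fragment, the Rev response element for Rev-dependent nuclear export of the genomic RNA, the cPPT/CTS element, and a ΔU3 self-inactivating 3' LTR. The vector therefore supplies only the transfer genome, and packaging functions must come from elsewhere.

Between the LTRs, the CMV immediate-early enhancer and promoter drive a single bicistronic transcript. The first open reading frame begins with a FLAG epitope (annotated as a short 3xFLAG fragment, consistent with a single FLAG copy), followed by APEX2, the engineered soybean ascorbate peroxidase used for proximity biotinylation proteomics and electron microscopy contrast. APEX2 is followed by the full OPTN coding sequence. OPTN is flanked by attB1 and attB2 sites, reflecting its introduction by Gateway recombination, so both tags sit at the N-terminus of the receptor. The annotated order is FLAG then APEX2, matching the plasmid name rather than the order written in the purpose field. Downstream, an EMCV IRES allows translation of puromycin N-acetyltransferase from the same mRNA, linking drug resistance to transgene expression for selecting stably transduced cells. A WPRE enhances transcript stability and expression.

The associated study concerns quantitative proteomics of ubiquitin-binding autophagy receptors in lysophagy, the turnover of damaged lysosomes. The construct is therefore suited to generating stable cell lines for APEX2 proximity labelling around OPTN.
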