Addgene plasmid #175760: pHAGE-FLAG-APEX2-OPTN
Purpose: Lentiviral vector expressing N-terminally tagged APEX2-FLAG-OPTN
Depositing lab: Wade Harper. Depositing organization: Harvard Medical School. Publication: Quantitative proteomics reveals the selectivity of ubiquitin-binding autophagy receptors in the turnover of damaged lysosomes by lysophagy. Eapen VV, Swarup S, Hoyer MJ, Paulo JA, Harper JW. eLife. 2021 Sep 29;10. pii: 72328. doi: 10.7554/eLife.72328. PubMed 34585663.
Backbone
  Vector backbone: pHAGE
  Vector type: Lentiviral
Growth in bacteria
  Bacterial resistance: Ampicillin, 100 μg/mL
  Growth temperature: 37°C
  Growth strain: NEB Stable
  Copy number: Unknown
Gene/Insert
  Gene/Insert name: OPTN
  Species: H. sapiens (human)
  Entrez Gene: OPTN (a.k.a. ALS12, FIP2, GLC1E, HIP7, HYPL, NRP, TFIIIA-INTP)
  Cloning method: Gateway Cloning
Terms and licenses: Academic/Nonprofit Terms; Industry Terms: Not Available to Industry
How to cite: pHAGE-FLAG-APEX2-OPTN was a gift from Wade Harper (Addgene plasmid # 175760 ; http://n2t.net/addgene:175760 ; RRID:Addgene_175760)
